>Addgene plasmid #142536 | TFORF0106 | addgene full sequence | sequence record 395958 | Addgene NGS Result
TTAATGTAGTCTTATGCAATACTCTTGTAGTCTTGCAACATGGTAACGATGAGTTAGCAACATGCCTTAC
AAGGAGAGAAAAAGCACCGTGCATGCCGATTGGTGGAAGTAAGGTGGTACGATCGTGCCTTATTAGGAAG
GCAACAGACGGGTCTGACATGGATTGGACGAACCACTGAATTGCCGCATTGCAGAGATATTGTATTTAAG
TGCCTAGCTCGATACATAAACGGGTCTCTCTGGTTAGACCAGATCTGAGCCTGGGAGCTCTCTGGCTAAC
TAGGGAACCCACTGCTTAAGCCTCAATAAAGCTTGCCTTGAGTGCTTCAAGTAGTGTGTGCCCGTCTGTT
GTGTGACTCTGGTAACTAGAGATCCCTCAGACCCTTTTAGTCAGTGTGGAAAATCTCTAGCAGTGGCGCC
CGAACAGGGACTTGAAAGCGAAAGGGAAACCAGAGGAGCTCTCTCGACGCAGGACTCGGCTTGCTGAAGC
GCGCACGGCAAGAGGCGAGGGGCGGCGACTGGTGAGTACGCCAAAAATTTTGACTAGCGGAGGCTAGAAG
GAGAGAGATGGGTGCGAGAGCGTCAGTATTAAGCGGGGGAGAATTAGATCGCGATGGGAAAAAATTCGGT
TAAGGCCAGGGGGAAAGAAAAAATATAAATTAAAACATATAGTATGGGCAAGCAGGGAGCTAGAACGATT
CGCAGTTAATCCTGGCCTGTTAGAAACATCAGAAGGCTGTAGACAAATACTGGGACAGCTACAACCATCC
CTTCAGACAGGATCAGAAGAACTTAGATCATTATATAATACAGTAGCAACCCTCTATTGTGTGCATCAAA
GGATAGAGATAAAAGACACCAAGGAAGCTTTAGACAAGATAGAGGAAGAGCAAAACAAAAGTAAGACCAC
CGCACAGCAAGCGGCCGCTGATCTTCAGACCTGGAGGAGGAGATATGAGGGACAATTGGAGAAGTGAATT
ATATAAATATAAAGTAGTAAAAATTGAACCATTAGGAGTAGCACCCACCAAGGCAAAGAGAAGAGTGGTG
CAGAGAGAAAAAAGAGCAGTGGGAATAGGAGCTTTGTTCCTTGGGTTCTTGGGAGCAGCAGGAAGCACTA
TGGGCGCAGCGTCAATGACGCTGACGGTACAGGCCAGACAATTATTGTCTGGTATAGTGCAGCAGCAGAA
CAATTTGCTGAGGGCTATTGAGGCGCAACAGCATCTGTTGCAACTCACAGTCTGGGGCATCAAGCAGCTC
CAGGCAAGAATCCTGGCTGTGGAAAGATACCTAAAGGATCAACAGCTCCTGGGGATTTGGGGTTGCTCTG
GAAAACTCATTTGCACCACTGCTGTGCCTTGGAATGCTAGTTGGAGTAATAAATCTCTGGAACAGATTTG
GAATCACACGACCTGGATGGAGTGGGACAGAGAAATTAACAATTACACAAGCTTAATACACTCCTTAATT
GAAGAATCGCAAAACCAGCAAGAAAAGAATGAACAAGAATTATTGGAATTAGATAAATGGGCAAGTTTGT
GGAATTGGTTTAACATAACAAATTGGCTGTGGTATATAAAATTATTCATAATGATAGTAGGAGGCTTGGT
AGGTTTAAGAATAGTTTTTGCTGTACTTTCTATAGTGAATAGAGTTAGGCAGGGATATTCACCATTATCG
TTTCAGACCCACCTCCCAACCCCGAGGGGACCCATGCATTGCATCTCAATTAGTCAGCAACCAGGTGTGG
AAAGTCCCCAGGCTCCCCAGCAGGCAGAAGTATGCAAAGCATGCGTCTCAATTAGTCAGCAACCATAGTC
CCGCCCCTAACTCCGCCCATCCCGCCCCTAACTCCGCCCAGTTCCGCCCATTCTCCGCCCCATGGCTGAC
TAATTTTTTTTATTTATGCAGAGGCCGAGGCCGCCTCGGCCTCTGAGCTATTCCAGAAGTAGTGAGGAGG
CTTTTTTGGAGGCCTAGGCTTTTGCAAAAAGCTTTCTAGAGGTACCACCGGAGCTTACCATGACCGAGTA
CAAGCCCACGGTGCGCCTCGCCACCCGCGACGACGTCCCCAGGGCCGTACGCACCCTCGCCGCCGCGTTC
GCCGACTACCCCGCCACGCGCCACACCGTCGATCCGGACCGCCACATCGAGCGGGTCACCGAGCTGCAAG
AACTCTTCCTCACGCGCGTCGGGCTCGACATCGGCAAGGTGTGGGTCGCGGACGACGGCGCCGCCGTGGC
GGTCTGGACCACGCCGGAGAGCGTCGAAGCGGGGGCGGTGTTCGCCGAGATCGGCCCGCGCATGGCCGAG
TTGAGCGGTTCCCGGCTGGCCGCGCAGCAACAGATGGAAGGCCTCCTGGCGCCGCACCGGCCCAAGGAGC
CCGCGTGGTTCCTGGCCACCGTCGGCGTCTCGCCCGACCACCAGGGCAAGGGTCTGGGCAGCGCCGTCGT
GCTCCCCGGAGTGGAGGCGGCCGAGCGCGCCGGGGTGCCCGCCTTCCTGGAGACCTCCGCGCCCCGCAAC
CTCCCCTTCTACGAGCGGCTCGGCTTCACCGTCACCGCCGACGTCGAGGTGCCCGAAGGACCGCGCACCT
GGTGCATGACCCGCAAGCCCGGTGCCAGTTAACGAATTCTAGATCTTGAGACAAATGGCAGTATTCATCC
ACAATTTTAAAAGAAAAGGGGGGATTGGGGGGTACAGTGCAGGGGAAAGAATAGTAGACATAATAGCAAC
AGACATACAAACTAAAGAATTACAAAAACAAATTACAAAAATTCAAAATTTTCGGGTTTATTACAGGGAC
AGCAGAGATCCACTTTGGCGCCGGCTCGAGGCCTGCAGGTGCAAAGATGGATAAAGTTTTAAACAGAGAG
GAATCTTTGCAGCTAATGGACCTTCTAGGTCTTGAAAGGAGTGGGAATTGGCTCCGGTGCCCGTCAGTGG
GCAGAGCGCACATCGCCCACAGTCCCCGAGAAGTTGGGGGGAGGGGTCGGCAATTGAACCGGTGCCTAGA
GAAGGTGGCGCGGGGTAAACTGGGAAAGTGATGTCGTGTACTGGCTCCGCCTTTTTCCCGAGGGTGGGGG
AGAACCGTATATAAGTGCAGTAGTCGCCGTGAACGTTCTTTTTCGCAACGGGTTTGCCGCCAGAACACAG
GTAAGTGCCGTGTGTGGTTCCCGCGGGCCTGGCCTCTTTACGGGTTATGGCCCTTGCGTGCCTTGAATTA
CTTCCACCTGGCTGCAGTACGTGATTCTTGATCCCGAGCTTCGGGTTGGAAGTGGGTGGGAGAGTTCGAG
GCCTTGCGCTTAAGGAGCCCCTTCGCCTCGTGCTTGAGTTGAGGCCTGGCCTGGGCGCTGGGGCCGCCGC
GTGCGAATCTGGTGGCACCTTCGCGCCTGTCTCGCTGCTTTCGATAAGTCTCTAGCCATTTAAAATTTTT
GATGACCTGCTGCGACGCTTTTTTTCTGGCAAGATAGTCTTGTAAATGCGGGCCAAGATCTGCACACTGG
TATTTCGGTTTTTGGGGCCGCGGGCGGCGACGGGGCCCGTGCGTCCCAGCGCACATGTTCGGCGAGGCGG
GGCCTGCGAGCGCGGCCACCGAGAATCGGACGGGGGTAGTCTCAAGCTGGCCGGCCTGCTCTGGTGCCTG
GCCTCGCGCCGCCGTGTATCGCCCCGCCCTGGGCGGCAAGGCTGGCCCGGTCGGCACCAGTTGCGTGAGC
GGAAAGATGGCCGCTTCCCGGCCCTGCTGCAGGGAGCTCAAAATGGAGGACGCGGCGCTCGGGAGAGCGG
GCGGGTGAGTCACCCACACAAAGGAAAAGGGCCTTTCCGTCCTCAGCCGTCGCTTCATGTGACTCCACGG
AGTACCGGGCGCCGTCCAGGCACCTCGATTAGTTCTCGAGCTTTTGGAGTACGTCGTCTTTAGGTTGGGG
GGAGGGGTTTTATGCGATGGAGTTTCCCCACACTGAGTGGGTGGAGACTGAAGTTAGGCCAGCTTGGCAC
TTGATGTAATTCTCCTTGGAATTTGCCCTTTTTGAGTTTGGATCTTGGTTCATTCTCAAGCCTCAGACAG
TGGTTCAAAGTTTTTTTCTTCCATTTCAGGTGTCGTGAGGCTAGCACCGCCACCATGGGTGACCAGCAAC
TGTACAAGACCAACCATGTGGCCCATGGTAGTGAGAACCTTTTCTACCAACAGCCACCACTTGGCGTCCA
CAGCGGGCTGAACCACAACTATGGGAATGCAGTTACAGGGGGCGGAATGGATGCCCCTCAGGCCTCGCCA
ATCTCCCCCCACTTCCCTCAAGATACACGGGATGGTCTGGGCTTGCCTGTTGGCTCCAAAAACCTTGGCC
AAATGGATACCTCGAGGCAGGGAGGGTGGGGAAGTCATGCAGGGCCTGGAAACCATGTCCAGCTACGTGG
AAACCTGGCCAACTCAAACATGATGTGGGGGGCACCAGCCCAGGCTGAGCCCACTGATGGCTACCAATAC
ACCTACTCCCAGGCCAGCGAGATCCGGACCCAGAAGCTTACCAGCGGTGTCTTACACAAGCTGGACTCTT
TCACCCAGGTGTTTGCCAACCAAAACCTGCGAATTCAGGTCAACAATATGGCCCAGGTGCTGCACACTCA
GTCAGCAGTGATGGATGGAGCCCCTGACAGTGCTCTCCGCCAGCTGCTGTCTCAGAAGCCCATGGAGCCC
CCAGCACCGGCTATCCCTTCCCGCTACCAGCAGGTGCCCCAGCAGCCTCACCCTGGTTTCACTGGTGGGC
TGTCCAAACCAGCTCTTCAGGTCGGGCAGCACCCTACCCAAGGGCACCTGTATTATGACTACCAGCAGCC
TCTGGCTCAGGTGCCAGTGCAGGGAGGACAGCCACTGCAGGCCCCACAGATGCTGTCACAGCACATGCAA
CAGATGCAGCAGCACCAGTATTACCCACCGCAGCAACAGCAGCAAGCCGGGCAACAGCGTATCTCCATGC
AAGAAATACAGACGCAGCCGCAACAAATTCGCCCATCACAGCCACAGCCGCCGCCACAGCAGCAGCAGCC
GCAGCAGCTACAGCTGCAGCAGCGGCAGGGTTCAATGCAGATACCTCAGTATTATCAGCCCCAACCCATG
ATGCAGCACTTGCAAGAGCAGCAGCAGCAACAGATGCACCTGCAGCCTCCTTCTTATCACAGGGACCCTC
ACCAGTATACCCCAGAGCAGGCACACACTGTCCAGCTGATTCCCCTGGGCTCCATGTCCCAGTACTACTA
CCAGGAGCCCCAGCAGCCCTACAGCCACCCCCTCTACCAGCAGAGCCACCTGTCCCAGCACCAGCAGCGT
GAGGACAGTCAGCTGAAGACCTACTCTAGTGACAGACAGGCCCAGGCCATGCTGAGCTCCCATGGGGACC
TGGGGCCTCCTGACACAGGAATGGGAGACCCAGCGAGCTCAGATCTGACCCGGGTCAGCAGCACCCTCCC
CCATCGCCCCCTCCTATCCCCCAGTGGGATCCACCTCAACAACATGGGGCCTCAGCATCAGCAGCTGTCT
CCCAGTGCCATGTGGCCCCAGATGCACCTACCTGATGGGAGAGCCCAGCCAGGGTCCCCTGAGTCAAGTG
GCCAACCCAAAGGAGCGTTTGGGGAGCAGTTTGATGCCAAGAACAAGCTGACATGCTCCATCTGCCTGAA
GGAGTTCAAGAACCTGCCTGCCCTGAATGGCCACATGCGGTCCCACGGGGGAATGAGGGCCTCCCCCAAC
CTCAAACAGGAAATCCCCAGGAAGCATCAGCCGAGTGTGCCCAAAGCCGAGGAGCCCCTCAAGACCGTGC
AGGAGAAGAAAAAGTTCCGGCACCGGCCGGAACCTCTCTTCATCCCGCCGCCGCCCTCCTACAACCCGAA
CCCCGCTGCCTCCTACTCGGGCGCCACCCTGTACCAGAGCCAGCTGCGCTCCCCGCGCGTCCTCGGGGAC
CACCTGCTCCTGGACCCCACCCACGAGCTGCCCCCTTACACGCCCCCACCCATGCTGAGCCCGGTGCGCC
AGGGCTCGGGGCTCTTCAGCAATGTCCTCATCTCCGGCCACGGCCCTGGCGCCCACCCGCAGCTGCCCCT
GACGCCCCTGACGCCCACACCACGGGTGCTGCTGTGTCGCTCCAACAGCATCGATGGCAGCAACGTGACG
GTCACCCCAGGGCCTGGAGAGCAGACTGTAGATGTTGAACCACGCATCAACATTGGCTTGAGATTCCAAG
CAGAAATCCCTGAACTCCAAGATATCTCTGCCCTGGCCCAGGACACACACAAGGCCACACTGGTATGGAA
GCCCTGGCCAGAACTAGAAAACCATGACCTCCAGCAAAGAGTGGAGAATCTTCTGAATTTGTGCTGTTCC
AGTGCATTGCCAGGTGGAGGGACCAATTCTGAATTTGCTTTGCACTCTCTGTTTGAGGCCAAAGGTGATG
TGATGGTTGCTCTGGAAATGCTGCTACTGCGGAAGCCTGTCAGGTTAAAATGTCATCCTTTAGCAAATTA
CCACTATGCCGGTTCGGACAAGTGGACCTCCCTAGAAAGAAAACTGTTTAACAAAGCACTAGCCACTTAC
AGCAAAGACTTTATTTTTGTACAGAAGATGGTGAAGTCCAAGACGGTGGCTCAGTGCGTGGAGTACTACT
ACACGTGGAAAAAGATCATGCGGCTGGGGCGGAAACACCGGACACGCCTGGCAGAAATCATCGACGATTG
TGTGACAAGTGAAGAAGAAGAAGAGTTAGAGGAGGAGGAGGAGGAGGACCCGGAAGAAGATAGGAAATCC
ACAAAAGAAGAAGAGAGTGAGGTGCCGAAGTCCCCGGAGCCACCACCCGTCCCCGTCCTGGCTCCCACGG
AGGGGCCGCCCCTGCAGGCCCTGGGCCAGCCCTCAGGCTCCTTCATCTGTGAAATGCCCAACTGTGGGGC
TGACTGTAGATGTCATGTCACTCCCTTTCTTCCCCAGGTGTTCAGCTCCCGACAGGCACTGAATGGCCAT
GCCCGCATCCACGGGGGCACCAACCAGGTGACCAAGGCCCGAGGTGCCATCCCCTCTGGGAAGCAGAAGC
CTGGTGGCACCCAGAGTGGGTACTGTTCGGTAAAGAGCTCACCCTCTCACAGCACCACCAGCGGCGAGAC
AGACCCCACCACCATCTTCCCCTGCAAGGAGTGTGGCAAAGTCTTCTTCAAGATCAAAAGCCGAAATGCA
CACATGAAAACTCACAGGCAGCAGGAGGAACAACAGAGGCAAAAGGCTCAGAAGGCGGCTTTTGCAGCTG
AGATGGCAGCCACGATTGAGAGGACTACGGGGCCCGTGGGGGCGCCGGGGCTGCTGCCCCTGGACCAGCT
GAGTCTGATCAAACCCATCAAGGATGTGGACATCCTCGACGACGACGTCGTCCAGCAGTTGGGAGGTGTC
ATGGAAGAGGCTGAAGTTGTGGACACCGATCTTCTCTTGGATGATCAAGATTCAGTCTTGCTTCAGGGTG
ACGCAGAACTATAGTAATGAACTAGTCCGTAACTTGAAAGTATTTCGATTTCTTGGCTTTATATATCTTG
TGGAAAGGACGAGTGGCCTGTGCTTGGGAACGGTCTACGCGTTAAGTCGACAATCAACCTCTGGATTACA
AAATTTGTGAAAGATTGACTGGTATTCTTAACTATGTTGCTCCTTTTACGCTATGTGGATACGCTGCTTT
AATGCCTTTGTATCATGCTATTGCTTCCCGTATGGCTTTCATTTTCTCCTCCTTGTATAAATCCTGGTTG
CTGTCTCTTTATGAGGAGTTGTGGCCCGTTGTCAGGCAACGTGGCGTGGTGTGCACTGTGTTTGCTGACG
CAACCCCCACTGGTTGGGGCATTGCCACCACCTGTCAGCTCCTTTCCGGGACTTTCGCTTTCCCCCTCCC
TATTGCCACGGCGGAACTCATCGCCGCCTGCCTTGCCCGCTGCTGGACAGGGGCTCGGCTGTTGGGCACT
GACAATTCCGTGGTGTTGTCGGGGAAATCATCGTCCTTTCCTTGGCTGCTCGCCTGTGTTGCCACCTGGA
TTCTGCGCGGGACGTCCTTCTGCTACGTCCCTTCGGCCCTCAATCCAGCGGACCTTCCTTCCCGCGGCCT
GCTGCCGGCTCTGCGGCCTCTTCCGCGTCTTCGCCTTCGCCCTCAGACGAGTCGGATCTCCCTTTGGGCC
GCCTCCCCGCGTCGACTTTAAGACCAATGACTTACAAGGCAGCTGTAGATCTTAGCCACTTTTTAAAAGA
AAAGGGGGGACTGGAAGGGCTAATTCACTCCCAACGAAGACAAGATCTGCTTTTTGCTTGTACTGGGTCT
CTCTGGTTAGACCAGATCTGAGCCTGGGAGCTCTCTGGCTAACTAGGGAACCCACTGCTTAAGCCTCAAT
AAAGCTTGCCTTGAGTGCTTCAAGTAGTGTGTGCCCGTCTGTTGTGTGACTCTGGTAACTAGAGATCCCT
CAGACCCTTTTAGTCAGTGTGGAAAATCTCTAGCAGTACGTATAGTAGTTCATGTCATCTTATTATTCAG
TATTTATAACTTGCAAAGAAATGAATATCAGAGAGTGAGAGGAACTTGTTTATTGCAGCTTATAATGGTT
ACAAATAAAGCAATAGCATCACAAATTTCACAAATAAAGCATTTTTTTCACTGCATTCTAGTTGTGGTTT
GTCCAAACTCATCAATGTATCTTATCATGTCTGGCTCTAGCTATCCCGCCCCTAACTCCGCCCATCCCGC
CCCTAACTCCGCCCAGTTCCGCCCATTCTCCGCCCCATGGCTGACTAATTTTTTTTATTTATGCAGAGGC
CGAGGCCGCCTCGGCCTCTGAGCTATTCCAGAAGTAGTGAGGAGGCTTTTTTGGAGGCCTAGGGACGTAC
CCAATTCGCCCTATAGTGAGTCGTATTACGCGCGCTCACTGGCCGTCGTTTTACAACGTCGTGACTGGGA
AAACCCTGGCGTTACCCAACTTAATCGCCTTGCAGCACATCCCCCTTTCGCCAGCTGGCGTAATAGCGAA
GAGGCCCGCACCGATCGCCCTTCCCAACAGTTGCGCAGCCTGAATGGCGAATGGG
[124 nt withheld, positions 9086-9209]
C
[91 nt withheld, positions 9211-9301]
A
[49 nt withheld, positions 9303-9351]
CCTTTGACGTTGGAGTCCACGTTCTTT
[37 nt withheld, positions 9379-9415]
ACCCTATCTCGGTCTATTCTTTTGATTTATAAGGGATTTTGCCGATTTCGGCCTATTGGTTAAAAAATGA
GCTGATTTAACAAAAATTTAACGCGAATTTTAACAAAATATTAACGCTTACAATTTAGGTGGCACTTTTC
GGGGAAATGTGCGCGGAACCCCTATTTGTTTATTTTTCTAAATACATTCAAATATGTATCCGCTCATGAG
ACAATAACCCTGATAAATGCTTCAATAATATTGAAAAAGGAAGAGTATGAGTATTCAACATTTCCGTGTC
GCCCTTATTCCCTTTTTTGCGGCATTTTGCCTTCCTGTTTTTGCTCACCCAGAAACGCTGGTGAAAGTAA
AAGATGCTGAAGATCAGTTGGGTGCACGAGTGGGTTACATCGAACTGGATCTCAACAGCGGTAAGATCCT
TGAGAGTTTTCGCCCCGAAGAACGTTTTCCAATGATGAGCACTTTTAAAGTTCTGCTATGTGGCGCGGTA
TTATCCCGTATTGACGCCGGGCAAGAGCAACTCGGTCGCCGCATACACTATTCTCAGAATGACTTGGTTG
AGTACTCACCAGTCACAGAAAAGCATCTTACGGATGGCATGACAGTAAGAGAATTATGCAGTGCTGCCAT
AACCATGAGTGATAACACTGCGGCCAACTTACTTCTGACAACGATCGGAGGACCGAAGGAGCTAACCGCT
TTTTTGCACAACATGGGGGATCATGTAACTCGCCTTGATCGTTGGGAACCGGAGCTGAATGAAGCCATAC
CAAACGACGAGCGTGACACCACGATGCCTGTAGCAATGGCAACAACGTTGCGCAAACTATTAACTGGCGA
ACTACTTACTCTAGCTTCCCGGCAACAATTAATAGACTGGATGGAGGCGGATAAAGTTGCAGGACCACTT
CTGCGCTCGGCCCTTCCGGCTGGCTGGTTTATTGCTGATAAATCTGGAGCCGGTGAGCGTGGGTCTCGCG
GTATCATTGCAGCACTGGGGCCAGATGGTAAGCCCTCCCGTATCGTAGTTATCTACACGACGGGGAGTCA
GGCAACTATGGATGAACGAAATAGACAGATCGCTGAGATAGGTGCCTCACTGATTAAGCATTGGTAACTG
TCAGACCAAGTTTACTCATATATACTTTAGATTGATTTAAAACTTCATTTTTAATTTAAAAGGATCTAGG
TGAAGATCCTTTTTGATAATCTCATGACCAAAATCCCTTAACGTGAGTTTTCGTTCCACTGAGCGTCAGA
CCCCGTAGAAAAGATCAAAGGATCTTCTTGAGATCCTTTTTTTCTGCGCGTAATCTGCTGCTTGCAAACA
AAAAAACCACCGCTACCAGCGGTGGTTTGTTTGCCGGATCAAGAGCTACCAACTCTTTTTCCGAAGGTAA
CTGGCTTCAGCAGAGCGCAGATACCAAATACTGTTCTTCTAGTGTAGCCGTAGTTAGGCCACCACTTCAA
GAACTCTGTAGCACCGCCTACATACCTCGCTCTGCTAATCCTGTTACCAGTGGCTGCTGCCAGTGGCGAT
AAGTCGTGTCTTACCGGGTTGGACTCAAGACGATAGTTACCGGATAAGGCGCAGCGGTCGGGCTGAACGG
GGGGTTCGTGCACACAGCCCAGCTTGGAGCGAACGACCTACACCGAACTGAGATACCTACAGCGTGAGCT
ATGAGAAAGCGCCACGCTTCCCGAAGGGAGAAAGGCGGACAGGTATCCGGTAAGCGGCAGGGTCGGAACA
GGAGAGCGCACGAGGGAGCTTCCAGGGGGAAACGCCTGGTATCTTTATAGTCCTGTCGGGTTTCGCCACC
TCTGACTTGAGCGTCGATTTTTGTGATGCTCGTCAGGGGGGCGGAGCCTATGGAAAAACGCCAGCAACGC
GGCCTTTTTACGGTTCCTGGCCTTTTGCTGGCCTTTTGCTCACATGTTCTTTCCTGCGTTATCCCCTGAT
TCTGTGGATAACCGTATTACCGCCTTTGAGTGAGCTGATACCGCTCGCCGCAGCCGAACGACCGAGCGCA
GCGAGTCAGTGAGCGAGGAAGCGGAAGAGCGCCCAATACGCAAACCGCCTCTCCCCGCGCGTTGGCCGAT
TCATTAATGCAGCTGGCACGACAGGTTTCCCGACTGGAAAGCGGGCAGTGAGCGCAACGCAATTAATGTG
AGTTAGCTCACTCATTAGGCACCCCAGGCTTTACACTTTATGCTTCCGGCTCGTATGTTGTGTGGAATTG
TGAGCGGATAACAATTTCACACAGGAAACAGCTATGACCATGATTACGCCAAGCGCGCAATTAACCCTCA
CTAAAGGGAACAAAAGCTGGAGCTGCAAGC
Features (pLannotate 1.2.2; 31 found; start..end, strand, type, name):
      5..231     +  promoter       RSV promoter: Rous sarcoma virus enhancer/promoter
    232..412     +  LTR            5' LTR (truncated): truncated 5' long terminal repeat (LTR) from HIV-1
    459..584     +  misc_feature   HIV-1 Ψ: packaging signal of human immunodeficiency virus type 1
    568..931     +  CDS            HIV-1 gag (fragment): gag protein from human immunodeficiency virus 1; gag
   1077..1310    +  misc_feature   RRE: The Rev response element (RRE) of HIV-1 allows for Rev-dependent mRNA export from the nucleus to the cytoplasm.
   1687..1713    +  CDS            Rev (fragment): human immunodeficiency virus 1 (HIV-1) Rev protein; rev; enhances nuclear export of unspliced and incompletely spliced viral mRNAs
   1720..1743    +  promoter       SV40 promoter (fragment): SV40 early promoter
   1744..1815    +  promoter       SV40 promoter (fragment): SV40 enhancer and early promoter
   1839..1974    +  rep_origin     SV40 ori: SV40 origin of replication
   2020..2616    +  CDS            PuroR (fragment): puromycin N-acetyltransferase; pac from Streptomyces; confers resistance to puromycin
   2665..2782    +  misc_feature   cPPT/CTS: central polypurine tract and central termination sequence of HIV-1
   2847..2913    +  CDS            small t antigen (fragment): SV40 (simian virus 40) small t antigen
   2920..4098    +  promoter       EF-1α promoter: strong constitutive promoter for human elongation factor EF-1α
   4115..7501    +  CDS            TRERF1 (fragment): TREF1_HUMAN - Also known as BCAR2, RAPA, TREP132. Experimental evidence at protein level: Swiss-Prot protein existence level 1. Binds DNA and activates transcription of CYP11A1. Interaction with CREBBP and EP300 results in a synergistic transcriptional activation of CYP11A1. From Homo sapiens (Human).
   7517..7570    +  promoter       U6 promoter (fragment): RNA polymerase III promoter for human U6 snRNA
   7612..8200    +  misc_feature   WPRE: woodchuck hepatitis virus posttranscriptional regulatory element
   8251..8270    +  misc_feature   cPPT/CTS (fragment): central polypurine tract and central termination sequence of HIV-1
   8272..8505    +  LTR            3' LTR (ΔU3): self-inactivating 3' long terminal repeat (LTR) from HIV-1
   8583..8704    +  polyA_signal   SV40 poly(A) signal: SV40 polyadenylation signal
   8744..8879    +  rep_origin     SV40 ori: SV40 origin of replication
   8900..8918    -  promoter       T7 promoter: promoter for bacteriophage T7 RNA polymerase
   8926..9081    +  CDS            lacZα (fragment): LacZα fragment of β-galactosidase; lacZ fragment
   9086..9514    +  rep_origin     f1 ori (sequence partly withheld): f1 bacteriophage origin of replication; arrow indicates direction of (+) strand synthesis
   9567..9671    +  promoter       AmpR promoter: bla
   9672..10532   +  CDS            AmpR: β-lactamase; bla; confers resistance to ampicillin, carbenicillin, and related antibiotics
  10703..11291   +  rep_origin     ori: high-copy-number ColE1/pMB1/pBR322/pUC origin of replication
  11474..11566   +  CDS            lacI (fragment): lac repressor; lacI; The lac repressor binds to the lac operator to inhibit transcription in E. coli. This inhibition can be relieved by adding lactose or isopropyl-β-D-thiogalactopyranoside (IPTG).
  11579..11600   +  protein_bind   CAP binding site: CAP binding activates transcription in the presence of cAMP. E. coli catabolite activator protein
  11615..11645   +  promoter       lac promoter: promoter for the E. coli lac operon
  11649..11671   +  protein_bind   lac operator (fragment): The lac repressor binds to the lac operator to inhibit transcription in E. coli. This inhibition can be relieved by adding lactose or isopropyl-β-D-thiogalactopyranoside (IPTG). lac repressor encoded by lacI
  11714..11732   +  promoter       T3 promoter: promoter for bacteriophage T3 RNA polymerase
