[The description below was written by a language model from this plasmid's Addgene catalogue record and pLannotate feature annotations shown in this document.]
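Description:
TFORF0106 is a lentiviral mammalian expression plasmid built on the pLX_TRC317 backbone and carrying the human transcription factor TRERF1 (also known as TReP-132, BCAR2 or RAPA), a DNA-binding activator of CYP11A1 transcription. It belongs to a large barcoded collection of transcription factor ORFs in which each clone carries a unique 24-bp barcode, so that individual factors can be identified by sequencing in pooled overexpression screens such as directed-differentiation experiments. The plasmid is maintained in E. coli through a high-copy ColE1/pUC-type origin with ampicillin resistance (bla). An f1 origin and residual lac and T7/T3 promoter elements from the parental cloning vector are also present. The depositor warns that the plasmid can recombine, as is common for LTR-containing vectors.

The annotated full sequence (about 11.8 kb) shows a third-generation, self-inactivating layout. An RSV promoter drives a truncated HIV-1 5' LTR, followed by the Ψ packaging signal with a partial gag fragment, the RRE for Rev-dependent RNA export, and a cPPT/CTS. The transfer unit ends in a ΔU3 3' LTR with a downstream SV40 polyadenylation signal. Inside it, an SV40 early promoter/origin segment drives puromycin N-acetyltransferase for selection of transduced cells. A separate EF-1α promoter then drives the synthesized TRERF1 ORF, and a WPRE downstream enhances transcript stability and expression. The short region between the ORF and the WPRE, which the annotation software flags only as a U6 promoter fragment, may hold the barcode, but the feature table does not annotate the barcode explicitly. No epitope tag or fluorescent reporter is recorded.
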