Addgene plasmid #142536: TFORF0106
Purpose: Lentiviral vector for overexpressing transcription factor ORFs with unique 24-bp barcodes. Barcodes facilitate identification of transcription factors in pooled screens.
Depositing lab: Feng Zhang. Depositing organization: Broad Institute. Publication: A transcription factor atlas of directed differentiation. Joung J, Ma S, Tay T, Geiger-Schuller KR, Kirchgatterer PC, Verdine VK, Guo B, Arias-Garcia MA, Allen WE, Singh A, Kuksenko O, Abudayyeh OO, Gootenberg JS, Fu Z, Macrae RK, Buenrostro JD, Regev A, Zhang F. Cell. 2023 Jan 5;186(1):209-229.e26. doi: 10.1016/j.cell.2022.11.026. PubMed 36608654.
Backbone
  Vector backbone: pLX_TRC317
  Backbone manufacturer: Broad Institute Genetic Perturbation Platform
  Backbone size w/o insert (bp): 8264
  Vector type: Mammalian Expression, Lentiviral
  Selectable markers: Puromycin
Growth in bacteria
  Bacterial resistance: Ampicillin, 100 μg/mL
  Growth temperature: 37°C
  Growth strain: NEB Stable
  Copy number: High Copy
Gene/Insert
  Gene/Insert name: TRERF1
  Species: H. sapiens (human)
  Insert size (bp): 3491
  Entrez Gene: TRERF1 (a.k.a. BCAR2, HSA277276, RAPA, TREP132, TReP-132, dJ139D8.5)
  Promoter: EF1a
  Cloning method: Unknown
  Sequencing primers: 5′ GGGTGGAGACTGAAGTTAGGCCAG; 3′ CACATAGCGTAAAAGGAGCAACATAG
Terms and licenses: Academic/Nonprofit Terms; Industry Terms: Not Available to Industry
Depositor comments: XM_017011053,XM_017011052,ENST00000340840 . The transcription factor ORF portion of this plasmid was synthesized by Genewiz. Please test multiple small colonies in case of plasmid recombination. To make this collection available in a timely manner, a portion of this collection was not fully sequenced by Addgene. If an Addgene verified full plasmid sequence is not available, please contact us prior to placing an order to request the full sequence.
How to cite: TFORF0106 was a gift from Feng Zhang (Addgene plasmid # 142536 ; http://n2t.net/addgene:142536 ; RRID:Addgene_142536)
