>Addgene plasmid #142536 | TFORF0106 | depositor partial sequence | sequence record 279746 | Insert
ACCGCCACCATGGGTGACCAGCAACTGTACAAGACCAACCATGTGGCCCATGGTAGTGAGAACCTTTTCT
ACCAACAGCCACCACTTGGCGTCCACAGCGGGCTGAACCACAACTATGGGAATGCAGTTACAGGGGGCGG
AATGGATGCCCCTCAGGCCTCGCCAATCTCCCCCCACTTCCCTCAAGATACACGGGATGGTCTGGGCTTG
CCTGTTGGCTCCAAAAACCTTGGCCAAATGGATACCTCGAGGCAGGGAGGGTGGGGAAGTCATGCAGGGC
CTGGAAACCATGTCCAGCTACGTGGAAACCTGGCCAACTCAAACATGATGTGGGGGGCACCAGCCCAGGC
TGAGCCCACTGATGGCTACCAATACACCTACTCCCAGGCCAGCGAGATCCGGACCCAGAAGCTTACCAGC
GGTGTCTTACACAAGCTGGACTCTTTCACCCAGGTGTTTGCCAACCAAAACCTGCGAATTCAGGTCAACA
ATATGGCCCAGGTGCTGCACACTCAGTCAGCAGTGATGGATGGAGCCCCTGACAGTGCTCTCCGCCAGCT
GCTGTCTCAGAAGCCCATGGAGCCCCCAGCACCGGCTATCCCTTCCCGCTACCAGCAGGTGCCCCAGCAG
CCTCACCCTGGTTTCACTGGTGGGCTGTCCAAACCAGCTCTTCAGGTCGGGCAGCACCCTACCCAAGGGC
ACCTGTATTATGACTACCAGCAGCCTCTGGCTCAGGTGCCAGTGCAGGGAGGACAGCCACTGCAGGCCCC
ACAGATGCTGTCACAGCACATGCAACAGATGCAGCAGCACCAGTATTACCCACCGCAGCAACAGCAGCAA
GCCGGGCAACAGCGTATCTCCATGCAAGAAATACAGACGCAGCCGCAACAAATTCGCCCATCACAGCCAC
AGCCGCCGCCACAGCAGCAGCAGCCGCAGCAGCTACAGCTGCAGCAGCGGCAGGGTTCAATGCAGATACC
TCAGTATTATCAGCCCCAACCCATGATGCAGCACTTGCAAGAGCAGCAGCAGCAACAGATGCACCTGCAG
CCTCCTTCTTATCACAGGGACCCTCACCAGTATACCCCAGAGCAGGCACACACTGTCCAGCTGATTCCCC
TGGGCTCCATGTCCCAGTACTACTACCAGGAGCCCCAGCAGCCCTACAGCCACCCCCTCTACCAGCAGAG
CCACCTGTCCCAGCACCAGCAGCGTGAGGACAGTCAGCTGAAGACCTACTCTAGTGACAGACAGGCCCAG
GCCATGCTGAGCTCCCATGGGGACCTGGGGCCTCCTGACACAGGAATGGGAGACCCAGCGAGCTCAGATC
TGACCCGGGTCAGCAGCACCCTCCCCCATCGCCCCCTCCTATCCCCCAGTGGGATCCACCTCAACAACAT
GGGGCCTCAGCATCAGCAGCTGTCTCCCAGTGCCATGTGGCCCCAGATGCACCTACCTGATGGGAGAGCC
CAGCCAGGGTCCCCTGAGTCAAGTGGCCAACCCAAAGGAGCGTTTGGGGAGCAGTTTGATGCCAAGAACA
AGCTGACATGCTCCATCTGCCTGAAGGAGTTCAAGAACCTGCCTGCCCTGAATGGCCACATGCGGTCCCA
CGGGGGAATGAGGGCCTCCCCCAACCTCAAACAGGAAATCCCCAGGAAGCATCAGCCGAGTGTGCCCAAA
GCCGAGGAGCCCCTCAAGACCGTGCAGGAGAAGAAAAAGTTCCGGCACCGGCCGGAACCTCTCTTCATCC
CGCCGCCGCCCTCCTACAACCCGAACCCCGCTGCCTCCTACTCGGGCGCCACCCTGTACCAGAGCCAGCT
GCGCTCCCCGCGCGTCCTCGGGGACCACCTGCTCCTGGACCCCACCCACGAGCTGCCCCCTTACACGCCC
CCACCCATGCTGAGCCCGGTGCGCCAGGGCTCGGGGCTCTTCAGCAATGTCCTCATCTCCGGCCACGGCC
CTGGCGCCCACCCGCAGCTGCCCCTGACGCCCCTGACGCCCACACCACGGGTGCTGCTGTGTCGCTCCAA
CAGCATCGATGGCAGCAACGTGACGGTCACCCCAGGGCCTGGAGAGCAGACTGTAGATGTTGAACCACGC
ATCAACATTGGCTTGAGATTCCAAGCAGAAATCCCTGAACTCCAAGATATCTCTGCCCTGGCCCAGGACA
CACACAAGGCCACACTGGTATGGAAGCCCTGGCCAGAACTAGAAAACCATGACCTCCAGCAAAGAGTGGA
GAATCTTCTGAATTTGTGCTGTTCCAGTGCATTGCCAGGTGGAGGGACCAATTCTGAATTTGCTTTGCAC
TCTCTGTTTGAGGCCAAAGGTGATGTGATGGTTGCTCTGGAAATGCTGCTACTGCGGAAGCCTGTCAGGT
TAAAATGTCATCCTTTAGCAAATTACCACTATGCCGGTTCGGACAAGTGGACCTCCCTAGAAAGAAAACT
GTTTAACAAAGCACTAGCCACTTACAGCAAAGACTTTATTTTTGTACAGAAGATGGTGAAGTCCAAGACG
GTGGCTCAGTGCGTGGAGTACTACTACACGTGGAAAAAGATCATGCGGCTGGGGCGGAAACACCGGACAC
GCCTGGCAGAAATCATCGACGATTGTGTGACAAGTGAAGAAGAAGAAGAGTTAGAGGAGGAGGAGGAGGA
GGACCCGGAAGAAGATAGGAAATCCACAAAAGAAGAAGAGAGTGAGGTGCCGAAGTCCCCGGAGCCACCA
CCCGTCCCCGTCCTGGCTCCCACGGAGGGGCCGCCCCTGCAGGCCCTGGGCCAGCCCTCAGGCTCCTTCA
TCTGTGAAATGCCCAACTGTGGGGCTGACTGTAGATGTCATGTCACTCCCTTTCTTCCCCAGGTGTTCAG
CTCCCGACAGGCACTGAATGGCCATGCCCGCATCCACGGGGGCACCAACCAGGTGACCAAGGCCCGAGGT
GCCATCCCCTCTGGGAAGCAGAAGCCTGGTGGCACCCAGAGTGGGTACTGTTCGGTAAAGAGCTCACCCT
CTCACAGCACCACCAGCGGCGAGACAGACCCCACCACCATCTTCCCCTGCAAGGAGTGTGGCAAAGTCTT
CTTCAAGATCAAAAGCCGAAATGCACACATGAAAACTCACAGGCAGCAGGAGGAACAACAGAGGCAAAAG
GCTCAGAAGGCGGCTTTTGCAGCTGAGATGGCAGCCACGATTGAGAGGACTACGGGGCCCGTGGGGGCGC
CGGGGCTGCTGCCCCTGGACCAGCTGAGTCTGATCAAACCCATCAAGGATGTGGACATCCTCGACGACGA
CGTCGTCCAGCAGTTGGGAGGTGTCATGGAAGAGGCTGAAGTTGTGGACACCGATCTTCTCTTGGATGAT
CAAGATTCAGTCTTGCTTCAGGGTGACGCAGAACTATAGTAATGAACTAGTCCGTAACTTGAAAGTATTT
CGATTTCTTGGCTTTATATATCTTGTGGAAAGGACGAGTGGCCTGTGCTTGGGAACGGTCT
