>Addgene plasmid #142536 | TFORF0106 | depositor partial sequence | sequence record 279747 | Barcode
GTGGCCTGTGCTTGGGAACGGTCT
